>Addgene plasmid #139415 | pGWKS8 | addgene full sequence | sequence record 292454 | Addgene NGS Result
ACCAAACCAGTCTGTGCCAAGTGGATTGCTTATGCATCGAGTGGCGAGCCCACTGACCTCTGGGCCCCTT
TTTTGAACTATAAAAAGCGGCCAAGTCTGATTTCGGTCTCACAATCATCAACATCGACTTCTCTTTTCGC
CTCGATCAACCTAAACAACGGTCACTCAGCCATGAACTGGACAATGGAATATTTCGCCTTGCCTTGGATC
TTTGGCCTCTAGACTCAATCAACGTCAGGATAAAGGTGAGCATAGGTTGCTCACTCACTGTAGCCTTTTT
TTCCCTTCTTCTTGGTCCAGATGGTTCCCAAGGCTCTATAAAGTGTATCTGTCAGTTCCACTTCCTTACT
CCGAAGCGATTCAGAGTTGTAAAGTGCGTCTGACCCCCTGATTATATCTCAAAGTCCCTTCACAAATTCA
GACATGATGCGATAAAGTGCCGGATTGTCATTCGCGTCTTGTGACTGTATAGAAAGTGCCGGCATCCTCT
TTTCTTTTCCTCTTTGGCCGAGCGACTCAGAGTTGTGAAGCCTGCTGGTATCTGTCTGTTCCCTTGCCCT
GATAAAGAATATCGAAGAGCATTTCTTTGATTCACAATACGTTGACGAATGGTGTGATGGATCCTAAGCA
GCGCCAGCCCTTTGAACTTGTGTCGAAAAAAAAAAAAAAACAGCATATGATACGTAAAGGGAAGAAAAGG
ATGGAGCTGACTGTTTTGACAGGCATAATTTTGAGCGTGCTTCATTGGCCGGTTTATCTGTATTAACACG
GAAGAGATGTAGAAACTAGCTTCCTGGTTTCAGAGACAAGGAGCCATGAAGATCCTGAGGATTCAACGGC
GTTGCTGAGGGTGGGAAGGATGGTATTGTTGTCTGTAGATAGATTAATGGGCATATAATGTCAAAAAAGA
TGATTGACACGATGTCTGTCTCGAATTCGCAGTGTGCTAAAATTGTATCACTTCTCTAATATGTATATAT
ACACCCTCTAAGGAAAATTAACCCCTTACCGCCTTCACGAATTCTTAGGGGCAGGGCATGCTCATGTAGA
GCGCCTGCTCGCCGTCCGAGGCGGTGCCGTCGTACAGGGCGGTGTCCAGGCCGCAGAGGGTGAACCCCAT
CCGCCGGTACGCGTGGATAGCCGGTGCGTTAACGTTGGTGACCTCCAGCCAGAGGTGCCCGGCGCCCCGC
TCGCGGGCGAACTCCGTCGCGAGCCCCATCAACGCGCGCCCGACCCCGTGCCCCCGGTGCTCCGGGGCGA
CCTCGATGTCCTCGACGGTCAGCCGGCGGTTCCAGCCGGAGTACGAGACGACCACGAAGCCCGCCAGGTC
GCCGTCGTCCCCGTACGCGACGAACGTCCGGGAGTCCGGGTCGCCGTCCTCCCCGTCGTCCGATTCGTCG
TCCGATTCGTCGTCGGGGAACACCTTGGTCAGGGGCGGGTCCACCGGCACCTCCCGCAGGGTGAAGCCGT
CCCCGGTGGCGGTGACGCGGAAGACGGTGTCGGTGGTGAAGGACCCATCCAGTGCCTCGATGGCCTCGGC
GTCCCCCGGGACACTGGTGCGGTACCGGTAAGCCGTGTCGTCAAGAGTGGCGGCCGCCATAGACATGTTG
GGCGAGTTTACTAATGGAAAAAGACAATTAGCAAAGAGGCTGCATATTAGGAGACGCGGTGAAGATTGGG
GAGGACAATAGGGTCCGTGCACCAAAAAGTCCTGACGGCAGCTCTGTTCAACGCACATCCATCTCTTCCA
GCTATGCGTGTGGCACCAGCACGGATGGATTGTTGCACCAAAAGGACAAGGCGAGATGGATGCAGGTCGA
GGCGATGCGGTGCTATCGGCCCTCGTTGTCGAACGCCACGTCGTCCTCTCGGCGACCGTCAATCCTGGAA
GGAAATGACCAAGCGTGCACCCAGCATCCAGCATCCAACATCCAGCACCCAGCACCTAGCACCCATGATC
CAATGGCCGGCATGCAGATCAGCGTGGGGAGAGCACCATCTAGCAGCCCCTGGCAGGCCCAGCATTGTGC
TCGGATGTGCGATAGGCGGTGGGTGCGATAAGGTGGATTAGTGGAGGATGGAGGACTGAGTGGCGGGCAA
GGGAAGGGGGCGGGAAGATGACTCACCTTGGGCAGTGGGTGGGGGATGCGGTATAGGGGATGTATGTGGA
TGCTGGCGGAGGATAGAAGCTGTAAGCTGAGCTGGTGCCAACGGTGACGCTGTGAGAGTGGTCTCGGCGA
CCCTGACGGCGACTCGGCGTTACCCCGTGTGGCACACCGGACGCGCGTCGAGTGACGTTGCTGCTATTGT
TGTTACCATCATCCTCTCCTCCGACAACCATACACTCAGTGCACACCATGCCACTCGAATCCTGCATGCT
TATGTGAGTCCTCCCCTTCCCGTGCGCCGCTCTCCAGCTCACATCCTCGCAGCCATGGACTCAACCCTAT
CTCGGTCTATTCTTTTGATTTATAAGGGATTTTGCCGATTTCGGCCTATTGGTTAAAAAAATGAGCTGAT
TTAACAAAAATTTAACGCGAATTTTAACAAAATATTAACGCTTACAATTTCCATTCGCCATTCAGGCTGC
GCAACTGTTGGGAAGGGCGATCGGTGCGGGCCTCTTCGCTATTACGCCAGCTGGCGAAAGGGGGATGTGC
TGCAAGGCGATTAAGTTGGGTAACGCCAGGGTTTTCCCAGTCACGACGTTGTAAAACGACGGCCAGTGAG
CGCGCGTAATACGACTCACTATAGGGCGAATTGGGTACCGGGCCCCCCCTCGAGCATTCTATGCTATACG
GTACAAGATTGTGGCTACTATGCAAGCTCCATAGCGAATGATCTTACACTGACCTTGTCGACCGTTCTGA
ATGATTAACAATGGTCGCAAGTGTGGTTGACCCACCTGCGGGCGCTTCTTAACTATCTATCATCGGTATG
TCAAGTATCACTCCCTTTAAACAAAAGAATAAGAGCATAATACAGCAGTCTCATCATGGCAACCCTTCGC
GCAATGTACAAAAAGCAGCCAGAAGCCCCCACGCACAAGCAATAATGTCGTGTTCTACCCTGCCATGAAC
AAGCGTCATGGCCATTAGCGAACGCCCCAATATTCAGCCCCATTCGCCAAGCAAGTTGCCTCGCCCCCTT
CCCAGAAGATCATGGGCATCTCGTCTTCTTCTAATTTCGCATTTTGTGAAGCTCCATTCATGCACGTCGG
CTTCTGGACGACTCTTATCATATGCATTGGCCTGCTCGGTGTGAGGATGAGCCACTCCCACATGTTTAGA
CGGCAGGGGCCTCTTGCCACCCGTTGAATTTTTGGTGCGAAGACGTGCCTGGGAACGACCTCCACTTTAA
ATTTCTCCGTTGTTGCGGTCGCTCCATCCTCCTCACATTTCTTGCCTCCTAAGTCCCATGTGCCACACTC
GGTGAAAAACGGAGTTTGATACGGATGAAATTTCCAGTGAGCTTTTCACATTCTGGAGGTTTCGAAAAAA
ATTGTGGGATTTTCTGAATTAATCCGAGAATCCGCCCTGCCCATCAACCGGAAAGAATTAAATCCCTCGC
ACATTCCTTTCTCCCACCACCTTCTTTATCTCTACATTCTTTAACCAAAACACCTAGGTGAGTACCCAAA
GTCTTTTGACACCTTTGAAAATCCGCGCCAGTCGTAGGGCACGTAAAACAATTCTCGCTGGTGGCTTCTG
CAGGTGAAGTCGGGGCAGAGTGGAGCTGAGCATGGTCGACCACCCACATCATTCTGTCTTGTTTTTGGCG
ATGTCTTCCATGCTTTTGCCCTCATCTGTTGCGTCGACTGCAGAGTACTGTTTTGCCACTACTGAGCTCA
ACATGGGCTTGTGTGTGGTGAAGAAAAAAATTTGGTGGCTCTTGAAAATTTTCAACCCATCGGATACATG
CCCTTCCAACTCACAACGCCCTAACACTTTATTGTCCTATCATTGCCTCTTCGCACATGCTAACGATCTC
CACAGAAAACTTCAAAATGGTCTCCAAGGGCGAGGAGACCACTATGGGCGTTATCAAGCCCGACATGAAG
ATCAAGCTCAAGATGGAGGGCAACGTCAACGGCCACGCCTTCGTCATCGAGGGCGAGGGCGAGGGCAAGC
CCTACGACGGCACCAACACCATCAACCTCGAGGTCAAGGAGGGTGCCCCCCTCCCCTTCTCCTACGACAT
TCTCACCACCGCCTTCGCCTACGGCAACAGGGCCTTCACCAAGTACCCCGACGACATCCCCAACTACTTC
AAGCAGTCCTTCCCCGAGGGCTACTCTTGGGAGCGTACCATGACCTTCGAGGACAAGGGCATCGTCAAGG
TCAAGTCCGACATCTCCATGGAGGAGGACTCCTTCATCTACGAGATCCACCTCAAGGGCGAGAACTTCCC
CCCCAACGGCCCCGTCATGCAGAAGAAGACCACCGGCTGGGACGCCTCCACCGAGAGGATGTACGTCCGT
GACGGCGTCCTCAAGGGCGACGTCAAGCACAAGCTCCTCCTCGAGGGCGGCGGCCACCACCGTGTTGACT
TCAAGACCATCTACAGGGCCAAGAAGGCCGTCAAGCTCCCCGACTACCACTTCGTCGACCACCGTATCGA
GATCCTCAACCACGACAAGGACTACAACAAGGTCACCGTTTACGAGTCCGCCGTCGCCCGTAACTCCACC
GACGGCATGGACGAGCTCTACAAGTAGAAGGTTGAGCGCGTAATAGTGGGTTGGTCTTGTCTCTATCCAT
TCATCTGTGAGACATACTGATTTCAACTTTTTCATCAGATAATAAGGATGGTGTGAGATAAGCAAGGCTG
GGTTATGAGGTTTGGGACTAGATGGTGTTTCGCGTCTAAAGGTGAGTCTTCGTTGGTTCAATCACATTGA
TCTGATCGCTGATCAATTGTCAGCCTCTGAATGTGCTCTTGAAGAAAATGGTTGTCTGTAAGAATCCAGA
ACCAAAAACGGTCATTTCAAGTATGTATCCTCCGTGAAGTTCCTTTAGCTCTTGCTAATATTGGACTTTA
GCGTGCTTTAGCCAAAGACAGGGTCGCGAGGTTAAGAGGATGGGCCAGGAAAAATCTAAGTTAGATTTGT
CACACAAAGAAAAAGATTGTCTCAGTTTTGGTTTTGTTTGGTTTGATTTATGCATAGGAAATATTTATGA
TCGAAATCACTCATTTCCTGCTTCGTAAATATCATCTACTATATGCTTCGTAAATGTCCATCTCCTACAT
ATTGTGGATATGATAAATGCAATCCTCTCGTCTACACTCTCGGCTTATGCCTTTGTCTTCTTTGCGCTCC
TTTTAGCCTTCTTTTTATTCCTAGTCTTCAAGCCCATCACTAGTTCTAGAGCGGCCGCCACCGCGGTGGA
GCTCCAGCTTTTGTTCCCTTTAGTGAGGGTTAATTGCGCGCTTGGCGTAATCATGGTCATAGCTGTTTCC
TGTGTGAAATTGTTATCCGCTCACAATTCCACACAACATACGAGCCGGAAGCATAAAGTGTAAAGCCTGG
GGTGCCTAATGAGTGAGCTAACTCACATTAATTGCGTTGCGCTCACTGCCCGCTTTCCAGTCGGGAAACC
TGTCGTGCCAGCTGCATTAATGAATCGGCCAACGCGCGGGGAGAGGCGGTTTGCGTATTGGGCGCTCTTC
CGCTTCCTCGCTCACTGACTCGCTGCGCTCGGTCGTTCGGCTGCGGCGAGCGGTATCAGCTCACTCAAAG
GCGGTAATACGGTTATCCACAGAATCAGGGGATAACGCAGGAAAGAACATGTGAGCAAAAGGCCAGCAAA
AGGCCAGGAACCGTAAAAAGGCCGCGTTGCTGGCGTTTTTCCATAGGCTCCGCCCCCCTGACGAGCATCA
CAAAAATCGACGCTCAAGTCAGAGGTGGCGAAACCCGACAGGACTATAAAGATACCAGGCGTTTCCCCCT
GGAAGCTCCCTCGTGCGCTCTCCTGTTCCGACCCTGCCGCTTACCGGATACCTGTCCGCCTTTCTCCCTT
CGGGAAGCGTGGCGCTTTCTCATAGCTCACGCTGTAGGTATCTCAGTTCGGTGTAGGTCGTTCGCTCCAA
GCTGGGCTGTGTGCACGAACCCCCCGTTCAGCCCGACCGCTGCGCCTTATCCGGTAACTATCGTCTTGAG
TCCAACCCGGTAAGACACGACTTATCGCCACTGGCAGCAGCCACTGGTAACAGGATTAGCAGAGCGAGGT
ATGTAGGCGGTGCTACAGAGTTCTTGAAGTGGTGGCCTAACTACGGCTACACTAGAAGAACAGTATTTGG
TATCTGCGCTCTGCTGAAGCCAGTTACCTTCGGAAAAAGAGTTGGTAGCTCTTGATCCGGCAAACAAACC
ACCGCTGGTAGCGGTGGTTTTTTTGTTTGCAAGCAGCAGATTACGCGCAGAAAAAAAGGATCTCAAGAAG
ATCCTTTGATCTTTTCTACGGGGTCTGACGCTCAGTGGAACGAAAACTCACGTTAAGGGATTTTGGTCAT
GAGATTATCAAAAAGGATCTTCACCTAGATCCTTTTAAATTAAAAATGAAGTTTTAAATCAATCTAAAGT
ATATATGAGTAAACTTGGTCTGACAGTTACCAATGCTTAATCAGTGAGGCACCTATCTCAGCGATCTGTC
TATTTCGTTCATCCATAGTTGCCTGACTCCCCGTCGTGTAGATAACTACGATACGGGAGGGCTTACCATC
TGGCCCCAGTGCTGCAATGATACCGCGAGACCCACGCTCACCGGCTCCAGATTTATCAGCAATAAACCAG
CCAGCCGGAAGGGCCGAGCGCAGAAGTGGTCCTGCAACTTTATCCGCCTCCATCCAGTCTATTAATTGTT
GCCGGGAAGCTAGAGTAAGTAGTTCGCCAGTTAATAGTTTGCGCAACGTTGTTGCCATTGCTACAGGCAT
CGTGGTGTCACGCTCGTCGTTTGGTATGGCTTCATTCAGCTCCGGTTCCCAACGATCAAGGCGAGTTACA
TGATCCCCCATGTTGTGCAAAAAAGCGGTTAGCTCCTTCGGTCCTCCGATCGTTGTCAGAAGTAAGTTGG
CCGCAGTGTTATCACTCATGGTTATGGCAGCACTGCATAATTCTCTTACTGTCATGCCATCCGTAAGATG
CTTTTCTGTGACTGGTGAGTACTCAACCAAGTCATTCTGAGAATAGTGTATGCGGCGACCGAGTTGCTCT
TGCCCGGCGTCAATACGGGATAATACCGCGCCACATAGCAGAACTTTAAAAGTGCTCATCATTGGAAAAC
GTTCTTCGGGGCGAAAACTCTCAAGGATCTTACCGCTGTTGAGATCCAGTTCGATGTAACCCACTCGTGC
ACCCAACTGATCTTCAGCATCTTTTACTTTCACCAGCGTTTCTGGGTGAGCAAAAACAGGAAGGCAAAAT
GCCGCAAAAAAGGGAATAAGGGCGACACGGAAATGTTGAATACTCATACTCTTCCTTTTTCAATATTATT
GAAGCATTTATCAGGGTTATTGTCTCATGAGCGGATACATATTTGAATGTATTTAGAAAAATAAACAAAT
AGGGGTTCCGCGCACATTTCCCCGAAAAGTGCCACCTGACGCGCCCTGTAGCGGCAAGATCTGCCCATAG
ACTTCAAATCATGGAATTGGACGTTTATCTTCTTGCTTTGGATATCCACCCTATCGTACAATCTTGGCAC
TTTGGATCATACGAGGCACTTTGCGGACTAGGGAATGGTTATCATCAATTTCTTGGACCTCTCCATGACA
CCTGGCATCGTCGAGCTACCACAGCCCCCTGAATTCTTAAAGGCGAACCCCCCTTCCTAGGAACCTTGAG
CGCTGGACTGGATGGCACTCTGAGACCGCCTATGCTTAAGGACGCGAGCTTACCCTTCCATTGATGGAAG
TCGATCATTTATGATAATAGAACACGGCGGAACTTGACTTTACAGGCCAAGGGAAGCAACAGGAGAAGAA
GCTAAGGTTATAACAGGCTCAGCATATTTGTATATACGGTGCCATTCAACGCTGAACACTTTGTACTCAC
GGTCTGCCCGTTGAATAACACCATCTGCTGATGATCATCCCAATTTGTGAGTCTTATTTGCCATTGATCC
TGGTGTATAACCGATACTGAAGCCCTTTAGGTCTGATCAGTTATAGACGTGGTATATTCATTCTTCCTAG
ATTAGCTATGCCGAAAGAGATGGATACCTTGATGTGACTGGAATGCCATGAAGCAGGAGATTGTAGCAGC
TCAAATTGGAGAAGGATGTTGCAACCGTCGGCCGTGAAGGTCTTGTCATATCTTTGTCTGCCTGGGAGAA
TATGTACAAGTGCCCCGATGTTACTGATGGAAAACATCGTGTGGCGCGCCACGATACTTGTGTTAATTAA
Features (pLannotate 1.2.2; 16 found; start..end, strand, type, name):
   1027..1590    -  CDS            NrsR: nourseothricin acetyltransferase; Streptomyces noursei nat1; confers resistance to nourseothricin
   2439..2570    +  rep_origin     M13 ori (fragment): M13 bacteriophage origin of replication; arrow indicates direction of (+) strand synthesis
   2574..2729    -  CDS            lacZα (fragment): LacZα fragment of β-galactosidase; lacZ fragment
   2737..2755    +  promoter       T7 promoter: promoter for bacteriophage T7 RNA polymerase
   2764..2784    -  misc_feature   MCS (fragment): pBluescript multiple cloning site
   4007..4714    +  CDS            mTFP1: mTFP1 is a basic (constitutively fluorescent) cyan fluorescent protein published in 2006, derived from Clavularia sp.. It has low acid sensitivity.
   5358..5394    -  misc_feature   MCS (fragment): pBluescript multiple cloning site
   5407..5425    -  promoter       T3 promoter: promoter for bacteriophage T3 RNA polymerase
   5470..5486    -  protein_bind   lac operator: The lac repressor binds to the lac operator to inhibit transcription in E. coli. This inhibition can be relieved by adding lactose or isopropyl-β-D-thiogalactopyranoside (IPTG). lac repressor encoded by lacI
   5494..5524    -  promoter       lac promoter: promoter for the E. coli lac operon
   5539..5560    -  protein_bind   CAP binding site: CAP binding activates transcription in the presence of cAMP. E. coli catabolite activator protein
   5573..5665    -  CDS            lacI (fragment): lac repressor; lacI; The lac repressor binds to the lac operator to inhibit transcription in E. coli. This inhibition can be relieved by adding lactose or isopropyl-β-D-thiogalactopyranoside (IPTG).
   5848..6436    -  rep_origin     ori: high-copy-number ColE1/pMB1/pBR322/pUC origin of replication
   6607..7467    -  CDS            AmpR: β-lactamase; bla; confers resistance to ampicillin, carbenicillin, and related antibiotics
   7468..7572    -  promoter       AmpR promoter: bla
   7599..7615    +  rep_origin     f1 ori (fragment): f1 bacteriophage origin of replication; arrow indicates direction of (+) strand synthesis
