[The description below was written by a language model from this plasmid's Addgene catalogue record and pLannotate feature annotations shown in this document.]
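Description:
pGWKS8 is a fluorescent-protein marker plasmid for the encapsulated human fungal pathogen Cryptococcus neoformans, built by Gibson assembly in the pBlueScript II SK(-) cloning backbone. It is maintained in E. coli as a high-copy plasmid through the ColE1/pUC-type origin and is selected with ampicillin via the β-lactamase gene and its native promoter. Typical pBluescript elements remain around the insertion site, including the T7 and T3 promoters, remnants of the multiple cloning site, the lac promoter/operator region, and a truncated lacZα. Only fragments of the f1/M13 phage origin are annotated, and these flank the region carrying the nourseothricin marker, which suggests that part of the backbone was interrupted. No fungal replication origin is annotated.

The payload sits between the two MCS fragments and centres on mTFP1, a constitutively fluorescent cyan/teal protein derived from Clavularia sp., here codon optimised for Cryptococcus. The record lists TEF1 as the promoter. The roughly 1.2 kb of unannotated sequence upstream of the mTFP1 coding region and the stretch downstream presumably hold the promoter and terminator, but the feature table does not label them. A separate cassette encodes nourseothricin acetyltransferase (nat1 from Streptomyces noursei), which provides nourseothricin (NAT) selection of fungal transformants; its regulatory sequences are also not annotated. Large parts of the 8.4 kb sequence carry no annotation, so the record leaves their content unstated. The plasmid belongs to a set of tools meant to broaden the range of fluorescent proteins usable in C. neoformans, serving as an expression marker and a source of the optimised mTFP1 sequence.
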