Addgene plasmid #139415: pGWKS8
Purpose: Fluoroescent marker for use in Cryptococcus neoformans. Contains a codon optimised mTFP1 marker.
Depositing lab: James Fraser. Depositing organization: University of Queensland. Publication: Broadening the spectrum of fluorescent protein tools for use in the encapsulated human fungal pathogen Cryptococcus neoformans. Spencer GWK, Chua SMH, Erpf PE, Wizrah MSI, Dyba TG, Condon ND, Fraser JA. Fungal Genet Biol. 2020 May;138:103365. doi: 10.1016/j.fgb.2020.103365. Epub 2020 Mar 4. PubMed 32145317.
Backbone
  Vector backbone: pBlueScript II SK(-)
  Backbone manufacturer: Stratagene
  Vector type: Yeast Expression
  Selectable markers: Nourseothricin
Growth in bacteria
  Bacterial resistance: Ampicillin, 100 μg/mL
  Growth temperature: 37°C
  Growth strain: DH5alpha
  Copy number: High Copy
Gene/Insert
  Gene/Insert name: mTFP1 (alt name: Noureothricin (NAT))
  Species: Synthetic, Clavularia sp., Streptomyces noursei
  Promoter: TEF1
  Cloning method: Gibson Cloning
Terms and licenses: Academic/Nonprofit Terms; Industry Terms: Not Available to Industry
Depositor comments: Contains the codon optimised mTFP1 marker in the multicloning site of pBlueScript II SK-.
How to cite: pGWKS8 was a gift from James Fraser (Addgene plasmid # 139415 ; http://n2t.net/addgene:139415 ; RRID:Addgene_139415)
